Addgene plasmid #221846: Tol2-U6.3-sgRNA-MFN1-GFP
Purpose: Tol2 transposon expressing sgRNA targeting chick MFN1 from chick U6.3 promoter expresses GFP reporter from GAGC promote
Depositing lab: Stephen Terry. Depositing organization: University College London. Publication: Mitochondrial dynamics regulate cell morphology in the developing cochlea. O'Sullivan JDB, Terry S, Scott CA, Bullen A, Jagger DJ, Mann ZF. Development. 2024 Aug 1;151(15):dev202845. doi: 10.1242/dev.202845. Epub 2024 Aug 9. PubMed 39120083.
Backbone
  Vector backbone: pTol2{Exp}
  Backbone manufacturer: vectorbuilder
  Backbone size w/o insert (bp): 3000
  Total vector size (bp): 5672
  Modifications to backbone: Chick U6.3 RNA promotor to express sgRNA and EGFP expressed from GACG promoter
  Vector type: Mammalian Expression, CRISPR ; Tol2 transposon optimised for chick expression
Growth in bacteria
  Bacterial resistance: Ampicillin, 100 μg/mL
  Growth temperature: 37°C
  Growth strain: DH5alpha
  Copy number: High Copy
Gene/Insert 1
  Gene/Insert name: EGFP
  Insert size (bp): 717
  Promoter: CAGC
  Cloning method: Restriction Enzyme; 5′ cloning site EcoRI (not destroyed); 3′ cloning site BamHI (not destroyed)
  Sequencing primers: 5′ -
Gene/Insert 2
  Gene/Insert name: MFN1 sgRNA-GAGAAGAAGAGCGTCAAGGT
  Promoter: U6.3 chick
  Cloning method: Restriction Enzyme; 5′ cloning site bsaI (destroyed during cloning); 3′ cloning site bsaI (destroyed during cloning)
  Sequencing primers: 5′ -
Terms and licenses: Academic/Nonprofit Terms; Industry Terms: Not Available to Industry
Depositor comments: Please visit https://doi.org/10.1101/2024.03.04.583298 for bioRxiv preprint.
How to cite: Tol2-U6.3-sgRNA-MFN1-GFP was a gift from Stephen Terry (Addgene plasmid # 221846 ; http://n2t.net/addgene:221846 ; RRID:Addgene_221846)
