[The description below was written by a language model from this plasmid's Addgene catalogue record and pLannotate feature annotations shown in this document.]
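Description:
Tol2-U6.3-sgRNA-MFN1-GFP is a roughly 5.7 kb Tol2 transposon plasmid, built on a commercial pTol2 expression backbone and adapted for use in chick tissue. It delivers a CRISPR guide RNA together with a fluorescent reporter. It is maintained in E. coli through a high-copy ColE1/pUC-type origin and selected with ampicillin via the β-lactamase gene and its native promoter. The Tol2 terminal repeats that would allow transposase-mediated genomic integration are implied by the backbone and name, but the automated annotation did not call them.

The payload consists of two expression units. The first uses the chick U6.3 RNA polymerase III promoter to drive a single guide RNA against chick MFN1 (mitofusin 1), with the spacer cloned through BsaI sites that were destroyed in the process. The feature table picks up the Streptococcus pyogenes tracrRNA-derived scaffold just downstream, but not the U6.3 promoter itself. The second unit expresses EGFP. The catalogue spells its promoter inconsistently, but the annotated parts (CMV enhancer, chicken β-actin promoter and the chimeric β-actin/β-globin intron) correspond to a CAG-type hybrid promoter that gives strong expression in avian and mammalian cells. EGFP is followed by an SV40 polyadenylation signal. Gateway attB4, attB1 and attB3 sites mark the junctions between modules and reflect multisite assembly of the vector.

No Cas9 is encoded, so the nuclease must be supplied separately, as must Tol2 transposase if stable integration is wanted. GFP labels the cells that received the guide. The associated publication concerns how mitochondrial dynamics regulate cell morphology in the developing cochlea, which is consistent with use of this construct to disrupt MFN1 in chick.
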