Features (pLannotate 1.2.2; 14 found; start..end, strand, type, name):
     64..1080    +  intron         chimeric intron: chimera between introns from chicken β-actin and rabbit β-globin
   1078..1146    +  CDS            HBB (fragment): HBB_LEPEU - Experimental evidence at protein level: Swiss-Prot protein existence level 1. Involved in oxygen transport from the lung to the various peripheral tissues. From Lepus europaeus (European hare).
   1141..1860    +  CDS            EGFP: the original enhanced GFP (Yang et al., 1996) mammalian codon-optimized
   1867..1887    -  protein_bind   attB3: mutant version of attB; core recombination site for the Gateway® BP reaction BP Clonase™
   1915..2036    -  polyA_signal   SV40 poly(A) signal: SV40 polyadenylation signal
   2059..2127    -  CDS            large T antigen (fragment): large T antigen from SV40 (simian virus 40)
   2524..3112    -  rep_origin     ori: high-copy-number ColE1/pMB1/pBR322/pUC origin of replication
   3283..4143    -  CDS            AmpR: β-lactamase; bla; confers resistance to ampicillin, carbenicillin, and related antibiotics
   4144..4248    -  promoter       AmpR promoter: bla
   4615..4635    +  protein_bind   attB4: mutant version of attB; core recombination site for the Gateway® BP reaction BP Clonase™
   4975..5042    +  misc_RNA       tracrRNA (fragment): trans-activating CRISPR RNA for the Streptococcus pyogenes CRISPR/Cas9 system
   5050..5070    +  protein_bind   attB1: mutant version of attB; core recombination site for the Gateway® BP reaction BP Clonase™
   5077..5456    +  enhancer       CMV enhancer: human cytomegalovirus immediate early enhancer
   5458..63      +  promoter       chicken β-actin promoter (across the origin): No description available
>Addgene plasmid #221846 | Tol2-U6.3-sgRNA-MFN1-GFP | addgene full sequence | sequence record 437473 | Addgene NGS Result
TTTCCTTTTATGGCGAGGCGGCGGCGGCGGCGGCCCTATAAAAAGCGAAGCGCGCGGCGGGCGGGAGTCG
CTGCGCGCTGCCTTCGCCCCGTGCCCCGCTCCGCCGCCGCCTCGCGCCGCCCGCCCCGGCTCTGACTGAC
CGCGTTACTCCCACAGGTGAGCGGGCGGGACGGCCCTTCTCCTCCGGGCTGTAATTAGCGCTTGGTTTAA
TGACGGCTTGTTTCTTTTCTGTGGCTGCGTGAAAGCCTTGAGGGGCTCCGGGAGGGCCCTTTGTGCGGGG
GGAGCGGCTCGGGGGGTGCGTGCGTGTGTGTGTGCGTGGGGAGCGCCGCGTGCGGCTCCGCGCTGCCCGG
CGGCTGTGAGCGCTGCGGGCGCGGCGCGGGGCTTTGTGCGCTCCGCAGTGTGCGCGAGGGGAGCGCGGCC
GGGGGCGGTGCCCCGCGGTGCGGGGGGGGCTGCGAGGGGAACAAAGGCTGCGTGCGGGGTGTGTGCGTGG
GGGGGTGAGCAGGGGGTGTGGGCGCGTCGGTCGGGCTGCAACCCCCCCTGCACCCCCCTCCCCGAGTTGC
TGAGCACGGCCCGGCTTCGGGTGCGGGGCTCCGTACGGGGCGTGGCGCGGGGCTCGCCGTGCCGGGCGGG
GGGTGGCGGCAGGTGGGGGTGCCGGGCGGGGCGGGGCCGCCTCGGGCCGGGGAGGGCTCGGGGGAGGGGC
GCGGCGGCCCCCGGAGCGCCGGCGGCTGTCGAGGCGCGGCGAGCCGCAGCCATTGCCTTTTATGGTAATC
GTGCGAGAGGGCGCAGGGACTTCCTTTGTCCCAAATCTGTGCGGAGCCGAAATCTGGGAGGCGCCGCCGC
ACCCCCTCTAGCGGGCGCGGGGCGAAGCGGTGCGGCGCCGGCAGGAAGGAAATGGGCGGGGAGGGCCTTC
GTGCGTCGCCGCGCCGCCGTCCCCTTCTCCCTCTCCAGCCTCGGGGCTGTCCGCGGGGGGACGGCTGCCT
TCGGGGGGGACGGGGCAGGGCGGGGTTCGGCTTCTGGCGTGTGACCGGCGGCTCTAGAGCCTCTGCTAAC
CATGTTCATGCCTTCTTCTTTTTCCTACAGCTCCTGGGCAACGTGCTGGTTATTGTGCTGTCTCATCATT
TTGGCAAAGAATTCGCCACCATGGTGAGCAAGGGCGAGGAGCTGTTCACCGGGGTGGTGCCCATCCTGGT
CGAGCTGGACGGCGACGTAAACGGCCACAAGTTCAGCGTGTCCGGCGAGGGCGAGGGCGATGCCACCTAC
GGCAAGCTGACCCTGAAGTTCATCTGCACCACCGGCAAGCTGCCCGTGCCCTGGCCCACCCTCGTGACCA
CCCTGACCTACGGCGTGCAGTGCTTCAGCCGCTACCCCGACCACATGAAGCAGCACGACTTCTTCAAGTC
CGCCATGCCCGAAGGCTACGTCCAGGAGCGCACCATCTTCTTCAAGGACGACGGCAACTACAAGACCCGC
GCCGAGGTGAAGTTCGAGGGCGACACCCTGGTGAACCGCATCGAGCTGAAGGGCATCGACTTCAAGGAGG
ACGGCAACATCCTGGGGCACAAGCTGGAGTACAACTACAACAGCCACAACGTCTATATCATGGCCGACAA
GCAGAAGAACGGCATCAAGGTGAACTTCAAGATCCGCCACAACATCGAGGACGGCAGCGTGCAGCTCGCC
GACCACTACCAGCAGAACACCCCCATCGGCGACGGCCCCGTGCTGCTGCCCGACAACCACTACCTGAGCA
CCCAGTCCGCCCTGAGCAAAGACCCCAACGAGAAGCGCGATCACATGGTCCTGCTGGAGTTCGTGACCGC
CGCCGGGATCACTCTCGGCATGGACGAGCTGTACAAGTAAGGATCCCAACTTTATTATACATAGTTGATG
GCCGGCCGCTTCGAGCAGACATGATAAGATACATTGATGAGTTTGGACAAACCACAACTAGAATGCAGTG
AAAAAAATGCTTTATTTGTGAAATTTGTGATGCTATTGCTTTATTTGTAACCATTATAAGCTGCAATAAA
CAAGTTAACAACAACAATTGCATTCATTTTATGTTTCAGGTTCAGGGGGAGGTGTGGGAGGTTTTTTAAA
GCAAGTAAAACCTCTACAAATGTGGTAGATATCAAGCTTAAACAAGAATCTCTAGTTTTCTTTCTTGCTT
TTACTTTTACTTCCTTAATACTCAAGTACAATTTTAATGGAGTACTTTTTTACTTTTACTCAAGTAAGAT
TCTAGCCAGATACTTTTACTTTTAATTGAGTAAAATTTTCCCTAAGTACTTGTACTTTCACTTGAGTAAA
ATTTTTGAGTACTTTTTACACCTCTGGGCGCTCTTCCGCTTCCTCGCTCACTGACTCGCTGCGCTCGGTC
GTTCGGCTGCGGCGAGCGGTATCAGCTCACTCAAAGGCGGTAATACGGTTATCCACAGAATCAGGGGATA
ACGCAGGAAAGAACATGTGAGCAAAAGGCCAGCAAAAGGCCAGGAACCGTAAAAAGGCCGCGTTGCTGGC
GTTTTTCCATAGGCTCCGCCCCCCTGACGAGCATCACAAAAATCGACGCTCAAGTCAGAGGTGGCGAAAC
CCGACAGGACTATAAAGATACCAGGCGTTTCCCCCTGGAAGCTCCCTCGTGCGCTCTCCTGTTCCGACCC
TGCCGCTTACCGGATACCTGTCCGCCTTTCTCCCTTCGGGAAGCGTGGCGCTTTCTCATAGCTCACGCTG
TAGGTATCTCAGTTCGGTGTAGGTCGTTCGCTCCAAGCTGGGCTGTGTGCACGAACCCCCCGTTCAGCCC
GACCGCTGCGCCTTATCCGGTAACTATCGTCTTGAGTCCAACCCGGTAAGACACGACTTATCGCCACTGG
CAGCAGCCACTGGTAACAGGATTAGCAGAGCGAGGTATGTAGGCGGTGCTACAGAGTTCTTGAAGTGGTG
GCCTAACTACGGCTACACTAGAAGAACAGTATTTGGTATCTGCGCTCTGCTGAAGCCAGTTACCTTCGGA
AAAAGAGTTGGTAGCTCTTGATCCGGCAAACAAACCACCGCTGGTAGCGGTGGTTTTTTTGTTTGCAAGC
AGCAGATTACGCGCAGAAAAAAAGGATCTCAAGAAGATCCTTTGATCTTTTCTACGGGGTCTGACGCTCA
GTGGAACGAAAACTCACGTTAAGGGATTTTGGTCATGAGATTATCAAAAAGGATCTTCACCTAGATCCTT
TTAAATTAAAAATGAAGTTTTAAATCAATCTAAAGTATATATGAGTAAACTTGGTCTGACAGTTACCAAT
GCTTAATCAGTGAGGCACCTATCTCAGCGATCTGTCTATTTCGTTCATCCATAGTTGCCTGACTCCCCGT
CGTGTAGATAACTACGATACGGGAGGGCTTACCATCTGGCCCCAGTGCTGCAATGATACCGCGAGATCCA
CGCTCACCGGCTCCAGATTTATCAGCAATAAACCAGCCAGCCGGAAGGGCCGAGCGCAGAAGTGGTCCTG
CAACTTTATCCGCCTCCATCCAGTCTATTAATTGTTGCCGGGAAGCTAGAGTAAGTAGTTCGCCAGTTAA
TAGTTTGCGCAACGTTGTTGCCATTGCTACAGGCATCGTGGTGTCACGCTCGTCGTTTGGTATGGCTTCA
TTCAGCTCCGGTTCCCAACGATCAAGGCGAGTTACATGATCCCCCATGTTGTGCAAAAAAGCGGTTAGCT
CCTTCGGTCCTCCGATCGTTGTCAGAAGTAAGTTGGCCGCAGTGTTATCACTCATGGTTATGGCAGCACT
GCATAATTCTCTTACTGTCATGCCATCCGTAAGATGCTTTTCTGTGACTGGTGAGTACTCAACCAAGTCA
TTCTGAGAATAGTGTATGCGGCGACCGAGTTGCTCTTGCCCGGCGTCAATACGGGATAATACCGCGCCAC
ATAGCAGAACTTTAAAAGTGCTCATCATTGGAAAACGTTCTTCGGGGCGAAAACTCTCAAGGATCTTACC
GCTGTTGAGATCCAGTTCGATGTAACCCACTCGTGCACCCAACTGATCTTCAGCATCTTTTACTTTCACC
AGCGTTTCTGGGTGAGCAAAAACAGGAAGGCAAAATGCCGCAAAAAAGGGAATAAGGGCGACACGGAAAT
GTTGAATACTCATACTCTTCCTTTTTCAATATTATTGAAGCATTTATCAGGGTTATTGTCTCATGAGCGG
ATACATATTTGAATGTATTTAGAAAAATAAACAAATAGGGGTTCCGCGCACATTTCCCCGAAAAGTGCCA
CCTGACGTCTAAGAAACCATTATTATCATGACATTAACCTATAAAAATAGGCGTATCACGAGGCCCTTTC
GTCCAGAGGTGTAAAGTACTTGAGTAATTTTACTTGATTACTGTACTTAAGTATTATTTTTGGGGATTTT
TACTTTACTTGAGTACAATTAAAAATCAATACTTTTACTTTTACTTAATTACATTTTTTTAGAAAAAAAA
GTACTTTTTACTCCTTACAATTTTATTTACAGTCAAAAAGTACTTATTTTTTGGAGATCACTTCATTCTA
TTTTCCCTTGCTATTACCAAACCAATTGAATTGCGCTGATGCCCAGTTTAATTTAAATAGATCTCAACTT
TGTATAGAAAAGTTGGCGCCGCCGCTCCTTCAGGCACTGCCGACGACAGCCCAGGCGGAGGTCCTGAGCG
CCGGCGCTAAATTTGCATAAAGAACTACCCAGGAGCCCTCGCGCGCGGAAACGGGCAAAAAGGGGCTTCT
AATATGGAAATATTACGCCGAATCGCGTTACAAATCGGCTAAGCGGGCCTAAGAGTTAACAAGATGTGCT
ATTAAGCGGAGCCTTTTGGTGGGAAGAAATGGAGTAGTCACTGTGTTCTAAAAGAACTTGCAGAATGAGC
CTTTAAATACCGCAGTCTCGATGCTCTTAGTCGGATGAGAAGAAGAGCGTCAAGGTGTTTAAGAGCTATG
CTGGAAACAGCATAGCAAGTTTAAATAAGGCTAGTCCGTTATCAACTTGAAAAAGTGGCACCGAGTCGGT
GCTTTTTTTCAAGTTTGTACAAAAAAGCAGGCTGTCGACATTGATTATTGACTAGTTATTAATAGTAATC
AATTACGGGGTCATTAGTTCATAGCCCATATATGGAGTTCCGCGTTACATAACTTACGGTAAATGGCCCG
CCTGGCTGACCGCCCAACGACCCCCGCCCATTGACGTCAATAATGACGTATGTTCCCATAGTAACGCCAA
TAGGGACTTTCCATTGACGTCAATGGGTGGAGTATTTACGGTAAACTGCCCACTTGGCAGTACATCAAGT
GTATCATATGCCAAGTACGCCCCCTATTGACGTCAATGACGGTAAATGGCCCGCCTGGCATTATGCCCAG
TACATGACCTTATGGGACTTTCCTACTTGGCAGTACATCTACGTATTAGTCATCGCTATTACCATGGTCG
AGGTGAGCCCCACGTTCTGCTTCACTCTCCCCATCTCCCCCCCCTCCCCACCCCCAATTTTGTATTTATT
TATTTTTTAATTATTTTGTGCAGCGATGGGGGCGGGGGGGGGGGGGGGCGCGCCAGGGGGGGGGGGGGGG
GGGGGGGGGGCGGGGCGGGGCGAGGCGGAGAGGTGCGGCGGCAGCCAATCAGAGCGGCGCGCTCCGAAAG
